>Addgene plasmid #25881 | (E6) CMV-p18 C/EBPalpha | addgene partial sequence | sequence record 31935 | 25881 with T7
AATCGTTACTTAGCTTGCGGCCGCCACCATGGGGATCTGCAGCGCGTCTCCCGCGCACCTGGCCGCCCCC
CACTTGCAGTTCCAGATCGCGCACTGCGGCCAGACCACCATGCACCTACAGCCTGGCCACCCCACACCGC
CGCCCACGCCCGTGCCCAGCCCGCACGCTGCGCCCGCCTTGGGTGCTGCGGGCCTGCCTGGCCCCGGGAG
CGCGCTCAAGGGCTTGGCCGGTGCGCACCCCGACCTCCGCACGGGAGGCGGCGGCGGTGGCAGCGGTGCC
GGTGCGGGCAAAGCCAAGAAGTCGGTGGACAAGAACAGCAACGAGTACCGGGTACGGCGGGAACGCAACA
ACATCGCGGTGCGCAAGAGCCGAGATAAAGCCAAACAACGCAACGTGGAGACGCAACAGAAGGTGCTGGA
GTTGACCAGTGACAATGACCGCCTGCGCAAGCGGGTGGAACAGCTGAGCCGTGAACTGGACACGCTGCGG
GGCATCTTCCGCCAGCTGCCTGAGAGCTCCTTGGTCAAGGCCATGGGCAACTGCGCGTGAGGCGCGCGGC
TGCGGGACCGCCTTGGGCCGGCCCCCTGGCTGGAGACCCAGAGGATGGTTTCGGGTCGCTGGATCTCTAG
GCTGCCCGGGCCGCGCAAGCCAGGACTAGGAGATTCCGGTGTGGCCTGAAAGCCTGGCCTGCTCCGCGTG
TCCCCTCCCTTCCTCTGAGCCGGACTCGGTGCGTCTAAGATGAGGGAGTCAGGCCGTGGTGGTTTCTCCT
TGAGACCGAGAGACTTTTCCGCGGAGCTGAGCTGGGGGCCCGGCAGTACTAGTATT
