>Addgene plasmid #25881 | (E6) CMV-p18 C/EBPalpha | addgene partial sequence | sequence record 31936 | 25881 with BGH-rev
ACTCGAGCGGCCGCCACTGTGCTGGATAAACGGGCCCTCTAGACTCGAGCGGCCGCCACTGTGCTGGATA
GCTTGTCATAACTCCAGTCCCTCTGGGATGGATCGATTGTGCTTCAAGTTCCTTCAGCAACAGCGGCTGG
CGACATACAGTACACACAAGGCTAATGGTCCCCGTGTCCTCCTATCCCCCACCCCACAAAGCCCAGAAAC
CTAGGTCTCTGTCTCCTACCACATGGCTAACTCACAACTCAGCTTTCTGTCTGACTGGGGGTGGTGCCCC
CATTCTCCATGAACTCACCCAGGAAACCTGGCCTGTTGTAAGCTGAGTGGGGGGGGGGGGATGTAGGTGG
AGGTGCAAAAAGCAAGGGATTAGGAGCCCTCCACCTCCCTGTAGCTGGGGGTGAGGACACAGACTCAAAT
CCCCAACACCTAAGTCCCTCCCCTCTAAAGACAGGGACTGAGGGGCAGCTCAGGGCACTGCCGGGATCTC
AGCTTCCTGTATCTTCCTCCTGCCCTGGGCCTGCACCCTTCATTTTTCTCACGGGGGCCAGCTGA
