[The description below was written by a language model from this plasmid's Addgene catalogue record.]
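Description:
(E6) CMV-p18 C/EBPalpha is a mammalian expression plasmid built on the pcDNA3.1(+) backbone (5428 bp without insert). It is maintained in E. coli as a high-copy plasmid under ampicillin selection. It also carries the backbone's neomycin resistance marker, so stably transfected mammalian cells can be selected with G418. As the name indicates, the insert is driven by the CMV immediate-early promoter of pcDNA3.1. The T7 and BGH-reverse sequencing primers listed in the record fit the standard layout of this backbone, in which a T7 promoter site lies upstream of the cloning region and the bovine growth hormone polyadenylation signal lies downstream.

The insert is an N-terminally truncated form of mouse C/EBPalpha (Cebpa), the CCAAT/enhancer-binding protein alpha transcription factor. It retains only conserved region 4 (CR4) and the bZIP DNA-binding and dimerization domain. According to the depositor, it was made as a non-His-tagged version of CR4. A fragment was taken from a His-p18 C/EBPalpha parent and subcloned into the BamHI–EcoRV sites of a pcDNA3.1(+) derivative that already carried an oligonucleotide supplying an ideal Kozak consensus and start codon just upstream of BamHI. The BamHI site was destroyed by ligation to a BglII end, while EcoRV was retained. The "p18" label refers to the roughly 18 kDa size of the original truncated His fusion.

The construct comes from work on p300 coactivation of C/EBPalpha, an adipogenic transcription factor. This suggests it served as a deletion variant lacking the N-terminal regions, for mapping which domains contribute to transcriptional activity or coactivator interaction in transfected mammalian cells, although the record does not describe specific assays.
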