Addgene plasmid #25881: (E6) CMV-p18 C/EBPalpha
Depositing lab: Ormond MacDougald. Depositing organization: University of Michigan. Publication: p300 coactivates the adipogenic transcription factor CCAAT/enhancer-binding protein alpha. Erickson RL, Hemati N, Ross SE, MacDougald OA. J Biol Chem. 2001 May 11. 276(19):16348-55. PubMed 11340085.
Backbone
  Vector backbone: pcDNA3.1 (+)
  Backbone manufacturer: Invitrogen
  Backbone size w/o insert (bp): 5428
  Vector type: Mammalian Expression
  Selectable markers: Neomycin (select with G418)
Growth in bacteria
  Bacterial resistance: Ampicillin, 100 μg/mL
  Growth temperature: 37°C
  Growth strain: DH5alpha
  Copy number: High Copy
Gene/Insert
  Gene/Insert name: p18 C/EBPalpha (alt names: Cebpa; C/EBP alpha conserved region 4)
  Species: M. musculus (mouse)
  Mutation: N-terminal truncation, contains only CR4 and bZIP domains.
  GenBank ID: NM_007678
  Entrez Gene: Cebpa (a.k.a. C/ebpalpha, CBF-A, Cebp)
  Cloning method: Restriction Enzyme; 5′ cloning site BamHI (destroyed during cloning); 3′ cloning site EcoRV (not destroyed)
  Sequencing primers: 5′ T7; 3′ BGH-rev
Terms and licenses: Academic/Nonprofit Terms; Industry Terms: Not Available to Industry
Depositor comments: To create a non-His-tagged form of CR4, His-p18C/EBPα was linearized with HindIII, and a fill-in reaction was performed to blunt end the vector. The linearized vector was then digested with BglII, and the resulting fragment was subcloned into the BamHI-EcoRV site of pcDNA3.1(+) (Invitrogen) containing an ideal Kozak consensus sequence oligonucleotide (AGCTTGCGGCCGCCACCATGGG) 5′ to theBamHI site. p18 refers to the fact that this is an N-terminally truncated His fusion corresponding to roughly 18kDa.
How to cite: (E6) CMV-p18 C/EBPalpha was a gift from Ormond MacDougald (Addgene plasmid # 25881 ; http://n2t.net/addgene:25881 ; RRID:Addgene_25881)
